Features (pLannotate 1.2.2; 23 found; start..end, strand, type, name):
    126..261     +  intron         hybrid intron (fragment): hybrid between chicken β-actin (CBA) and minute virus of mice (MMV) introns (Gray et al., 2011)
    350..480     +  intron         chimeric intron (fragment): chimera between introns from chicken β-actin and rabbit β-globin
    549..567     +  promoter       T7 promoter: promoter for bacteriophage T7 RNA polymerase
    568..592     +  protein_bind   lac operator: The lac repressor binds to the lac operator to inhibit transcription in E. coli. This inhibition can be relieved by adding lactose or isopropyl-β-D-thiogalactopyranoside (IPTG). lac repressor encoded by lacI
    608..717     +  promoter       p10 promoter: baculovirus promoter for expression in insect cells
    825..1187    +  CDS            KVM5_MOUSE: Experimental evidence at protein level: Swiss-Prot protein existence level 1. Anti-influenza H3N2 neuraminidase antibody. From Mus musculus (Mouse).
   1146..1466    +  CDS            IGKC: IGKC_HUMAN - Experimental evidence at protein level: Swiss-Prot protein existence level 1. Constant region of immunoglobulin light chains. Immunoglobulins, also known as antibodies, are membrane-bound or secreted glycoproteins produced by B lymphocytes. In the recognition phase of humoral immunity, the membrane-bound immunoglobulins serve as receptors which, upon binding of a specific antigen, trigger the clonal expansion and differentiation of B lymphocytes into immunoglobulins- secreting plasma cells. Secreted immunoglobulins mediate the effector phase of humoral immunity, which results in t
   1480..1497    +  CDS            7xHis (fragment): 6xHis affinity tag
   1509..1577    +  CDS            HBB (fragment): HBB_PONPY - Experimental evidence at transcript level: Swiss-Prot protein existence level 2. Involved in oxygen transport from the lung to the various peripheral tissues. From Pongo pygmaeus (Bornean orangutan).
   1652..1707    +  polyA_signal   β-globin poly(A) signal: rabbit β-globin polyadenylation signal (Gil and Proudfoot, 1987)
   1795..1842    +  terminator     T7 terminator: transcription terminator for bacteriophage T7 RNA polymerase
   1855..2560    +  misc_recomb    baculovirus recombination region (ORF1629): contains part of ORF1629
   2569..2602    +  protein_bind   loxP: Cre-mediated recombination occurs in the 8-bp core sequence (GCATACAT). Cre recombinase
   2770..3357    -  rep_origin     ori: high-copy-number ColE1/pMB1/pBR322/pUC origin of replication
   3370..4230    -  CDS            AmpR: β-lactamase; bla; confers resistance to ampicillin, carbenicillin, and related antibiotics
   4231..4282    -  promoter       AmpR promoter (fragment): bla
   4296..4331    +  CDS            lef2 (fragment): baculovirus late expression factor 2
   4473..5300    +  misc_recomb    baculovirus recombination region (lef2/ORF603): contains ORF603 and part of lef2
   5312..5370    +  misc_recomb    baculovirus recombination region (ORF603) (fragment): contains ORF603 and part of lef2
   5432..5735    +  enhancer       CMV enhancer: human cytomegalovirus immediate early enhancer
   5741..5884    +  promoter       chicken β-actin promoter (fragment): contains a 21-bp deletion relative to the standard chicken β-actin promoter
   5888..5910    +  promoter       chicken β-actin promoter (fragment): No description available
   6004..125     +  promoter       chicken β-actin promoter (fragment) (across the origin): contains a 21-bp deletion relative to the standard chicken β-actin promoter
>Addgene plasmid | pcDNA3.1-Tras light chain Sequencing Result | analyzer sequence | sequence record 433320
GGCGGGGCGGGGCGAGGCGGAGAGGTGCGGCGGCAGCCAATCAGAGCGGCGCGCTCCGAAAGTTTCCTTT
TATGGCGAGGCGGCGGCGGCGGCGGCCCTATAAAAAGCGAAGCGCGCGGCGGGCGGGAGTCGCTGCGCGC
TGCCTTCGCCCCGTGCCCCGCTCCGCCGCCGCCTCGCGCCGCCCGCCCCGGCTCTGACTGACCGCGTTAC
TCCCACAGGTGAGCGGGCGGGACGGCCCTTCTCCTTCGGGCTGTAATTAGCGCTTGGTTTAATGACGGCT
TGTTTCTTTTCTGTGGCTGCGTGAAAGCCTTGAGGGGCTCCGGGAGGGCCCTTTGTGCGGGGGGAGCGGC
TCGGGGCTGTCCGCGGGGGGACGGCTGCCTTCGGGGGGGACGGGGCAGGGCGGGGTTCGGCTTCTGGCGT
GTGACCGGCGGCTCTAGAGCCTCTGCTAACCATGTTCATGCCTTCTTCTTTTTCCTACAGCTCCTGGGCA
ACGTGCTGGTTATTGTGCTGTCTCATCATTTTGGCAAAGAATTGGATCGGACCGAAATTAATACGACTCA
CTATAGGGGAATTGTGAGCGGATAACAATTCCCCGGAGTTAATCCGGGACCTTTAATTCAACCCAACACA
ATATATTATAGTTAAATAAGAATTATTATCAAATCATTTGTATATTAATTAAAATACTATACTGTAAATT
ACATTTTATTTACAATCAAAGGAGATATACCATGGGGATCCTTCCCAGCCCTGGGATGCCTGCGCTGCTC
TCCCTCGTGAGCCTTCTCTCCGTGCTGCTGATGGGTTGCGTAGCTGGTACCGGAGACATCCAGATGACCC
AGAGTCCCTCTTCCCTGAGCGCCAGCGTGGGGGACAGGGTGACCATAACTTGCAGGGCGTCTCAAGACGT
GAACACCGCCGTGGCCTGGTATCAACAGAAGCCGGGCAAAGCCCCCAAACTGCTGATCTATAGCGCCTCC
TTCCTCTACAGCGGCGTGCCCTCTAGGTTCAGTGGTAGCCGCAGCGGCACCGACTTTACCCTTACTATCA
GCTCCCTCCAGCCCGAAGACTTCGCCACCTACTACTGCCAACAGCACTACACCACCCCCCCTACCTTTGG
CCAGGGCACCAAAGTGGAGATCAAGAGGACCGTGGCTGCCCCAAGCGTGTTCATCTTCCCCCCCAGCGAC
GAGCAGCTGAAGAGCGGTACGGCTAGCGTGGTGTGCCTGCTGAACAACTTCTACCCTCGAGAGGCCAAGG
TGCAGTGGAAGGTGGACAATGCGTTGCAGAGCGGCAACTCCCAGGAGAGCGTGACCGAGCAGGACAGCAA
AGACAGCACCTACAGCCTTAGCTCAACACTCACCTTGAGCAAGGCCGACTACGAGAAGCACAAGGTGTAC
GCCTGCGAGGTGACCCATCAGGGTCTGAGTAGTCCCGTGACTAAGAGCTTCAACAGGGGCGAGTGCTAAT
AGGTTTAAACATCACCATCACCATCACTAAGTGATTAACCTCAGGTGCAGGCTGCCTATCAGAAGGTGGT
GGCTGGTGTGGCCAATGCCCTGGCTCACAAATACCACTGAGATCGATCTTTTTCCCTCTGCCAAAAATTA
TGGGGACATCATGAAGCCCCTTGAGCATCTGACTTCTGGCTAATAAAGGAAATTTATTTTCATTGCAATA
GTGTGTTGGAATTTTTTGTGTCTCTCACTCGGAAGGACATATGGGAGGGCAAATCATTTAAAACATCAGA
ATGAGTATTTGGTTTAGAGTTTGGCAACATATGCCCATATGTAACTAGCATAACCCCTTGGGGCCTCTAA
ACGGGTCTTGAGGGGTTTTTTGCTGAAAGCATGCGGAGGAAATTCTCCTTGAAGTTTCCCTGGTGTTCAA
AGTAAAGGAGTTTGCACCAGACGCACCTCTGTTCACTGGTCCGGCGTATTAAAACACGATACATTGTTAT
TAGTACATTTATTAAGCGCTAGATTCTGTGCGTTGTTGATTTACAGACAATTGTTGTACGTATTTTAATA
ATTCATTAAATTTATAATCTTTAGGGTGGTATGTTAGAGCGAAAATCAAATGATTTTCAGCGTCTTTATA
TCTGAATTTAAATATTAAATCCTCAATAGATTTGTAAAATAGGTTTCGATTAGTTTCAAACAAGGGTTGT
TTTTCCGAACCGATGGCTGGACTATCTAATGGATTTTCGCTCAACGCCACAAAACTTGCCAAATCTTGTA
GCAGCAATCTAGCTTTGTCGATATTCGTTTGTGTTTTGTTTTGTAATAAAGGTTCGACGTCGTTCAAAAT
ATTATGCGCTTTTGTATTTCTTTCATCACTGTCGTTAGTGTACAATTGACTCGACGTAAACACGTTAAAT
AGAGCTTGGACATATTTAACATCGGGCGTGTTAGCTTTATTAGGCCGATTATCGTCGTCGTCCCAACCCT
CGTCGTTAGAAGTTGCTTCCGAAGACGATTTTGCCATAGCCACACGACGCCTATTAATTGTGTCGGCTAA
CACGTCCGCGATCAAATTTGTAGTTGAGCTTTTTGGAATTGCGATCGCATAACTTCGTATAGCATACATT
ATACGAAGTTATAAGCTCGGAACGCTGCGCTCGGTCGTTCGGCTGCGGCGAGCGGTATCAGCTCACTCAA
AGGCGGTAATACGGTTATCCACAGAATCAGGGGATAACGCAGGAAAGAACATGTGAGCAAAAGGCCAGCA
AAAGGCCAGGAACCGTAAAAAGGCCGCGTTGCTGGCGTTTTTCCATAGGCTCCGCCCCCTGACGAGCATC
ACAAAAATCGACGCTCAAGTCAGAGGTGGCGAAACCCGACAGGACTATAAAGATACCAGGCGTTTCCCCC
TGGAAGCTCCCTCGTGCGCTCTCCTGTTCCGACCCTGCCGCTTACCGGATACCTGTCCGCCTTTCTCCCT
TCGGGAAGCGTGGCGCTTTCTCATAGCTCACGCTGTAGGTATCTCAGTTCGGTGTAGGTCGTTCGCTCCA
AGCTGGGCTGTGTGCACGAACCCCCCGTTCAGCCCGACCGCTGCGCCTTATCCGGTAACTATCGTCTTGA
GTCCAACCCGGTAAGACACGACTTATCGCCACTGGCAGCAGCCACTGGTAACAGGATTAGCAGAGCGAGG
TATGTAGGCGGTGCTACAGAGTTCTTGAAGTGGTGGCCTAACTACGGCTACACTAGAAGAACAGTATTTG
GTATCTGCGCTCTGCTGAAGCCAGTTACCTTCGGAAAAAGAGTTGGTAGCTCTTGATCCGGCAAACAAAC
CACCGCTGGTAGCGGTGGTTTTTTTGTTTGCAAGCAGCAGATTACGCGCAGAAAAAAAGGATCTCAAGAA
GATCCTTTGTTACCAATGCTTAATCAGTGAGGCACCTATCTCAGCGATCTGTCTATTTCGTTCATCCATA
GTTGCCTGACTCCCCGTCGTGTAGATAACTACGATACGGGAGGGCTTACCATCTGGCCCCAGTGCTGCAA
TGATACCGCGAGACCCACGCTCACCGGCTCCAGATTTATCAGCAATAAACCAGCCAGCCGGAAGGGCCGA
GCGCAGAAGTGGTCCTGCAACTTTATCCGCCTCCATCCAGTCTATTAATTGTTGCCGGGAAGCTAGAGTA
AGTAGTTCGCCAGTTAATAGTTTGCGCAACGTTGTTGCCATTGCTACAGGCATCGTGGTGTCACGCTCGT
CGTTTGGTATGGCTTCATTCAGCTCCGGTTCCCAACGATCAAGGCGAGTTACATGATCCCCCATGTTGTG
CAAAAAAGCGGTTAGCTCCTTCGGTCCTCCGATCGTTGTCAGAAGTAAGTTGGCCGCAGTGTTATCACTC
ATGGTTATGGCAGCACTGCATAATTCTCTTACTGTCATGCCATCCGTAAGATGCTTTTCTGTGACTGGTG
AGTACTCAACCAAGTCATTCTGAGAATAGTGTATGCGGCGACCGAGTTGCTCTTGCCCGGCGTCAATACG
GGATAATACCGCGCCACATAGCAGAACTTTAAAAGTGCTCATCATTGGAAAACGTTCTTCGGGGCGAAAA
CTCTCAAGGATCTTACCGCTGTTGAGATCCAGTTCGATGTAACCCACTCGTGCACCCAACTGATCTTCAG
CATCTTTTACTTTCACCAGCGTTTCTGGGTGAGCAAAAACAGGAAGGCAAAATGCCGCAAAAAAGGGAAT
AAGGGCGACACGGAAATGTTGAATACTCATACTCTTCCTTTTTCAATATTATTGAAGCATTTATCAGGGT
TATTGTCTCATGTCCGCGCGTTTCCTGCATCTTTTAATCAAATCCCAAGATGTGTATAAACGCGCCGGTA
TGTACAGGAAGAGGTTTATACTAAACTGTTACATTGCAAACGTGGTTTCGTGTGCCAAGTGTGAAAACCG
ATGTTTAATCAAGGCTCTGACGCATTTCTACAACCACGACTCCAAGTGTGTGGGTGAAGTCATGCATCTT
TTAATCAAATCCCAAGATGTGTATAAACCACCAAACTGCCAAAAAATGAAAACTGTCGACAAGCTCTGTC
CGTTTGCTGGCAACTGCAAGGGTCTCAATCCTATTTGTAATTATTGAATAATAAAACAATTATAAATGTC
AAATTTGTTTTTTATTAACGATACAAACCAAACGCAACAAGAACATTTGTAGTATTATCTATAATTGAAA
ACGCGTAGTTATAATCGCTGAGGTAATATTTAAAATCATTTTCAAATGATTCACAGTTAATTTGCGACAA
TATAATTTTATTTTCACATAAACTAGACGCCTTGTCGTCTTCTTCTTCGTATTCCTTCTCTTTTTCATTT
TTCTCTTCATAAAAATTAACATAGTTATTATCGTATCCATATATGTATCTATCGTATAGAGTAAATTTTT
TGTTGTCATAAATATATATGTCTTTTTTAATGGGGTGTATAGTACCGCTGCGCATAGTTTTTCTGTAATT
TACAACAGTGCTATTTTCTGGTAGTTCTTCGGAGTGTGTTGCTTTAATTATTAAATTTATATAATCAATG
AATTTGGGATCGTCGGTTTTGTACAATATGTTGCCGGCATAGTACGCAGCTTCTTCTAGTTCAATTACAC
CATTTTTTAGCAGCACCGGATTAACATAACTTTCCAAAATGTTGTACGAACCGTTAAACAAAAACAGTTC
ACCTCCCTTTTCTATACTATTGTCTGCGAGCAGTTGTTTGTTGTTAAAAATAACAGCCATTGTAATGAGA
CGCACAAACTAATATCACAAACTGGAAATGTCTATCAATATATAGTTGCTGATGGCCGGCCGTAATGAGA
CGCACAAACTAATATCACAAACTGGAAATGTCTATCAATATATAGTTGCTCTAGTTATTAATAGTAATCA
ATTACGGGGTCATTAGTTCATAGCCCATATATGGAGTTCCGCGTTACATAACTTACGGTAAATGGCCCGC
CTGGCTGACCGCCCAACGACCCCCGCCCATTGACGTCAATAATGACGTATGTTCCCATAGTAACGCCAAT
AGGGACTTTCCATTGACGTCAATGGGTGGAGTATTTACGGTAAACTGCCCACTTGGCAGTACATCAAGTG
TATCATATGCCAAGTACGCCCCCTATTGACGTCAATGACGGTAAATGGCCCGCCTGGCATTATGCCCAGT
ACATGACCTTATGGGACTTTCCTACTTGGCAGTACATCTACGTATTAGTCATCGCTATTACCATGCATGG
TCGAGGTGAGCCCCACGTTCTGCTTCACTCTCCCCATCTCCCCCCCCTCCCCACCCCCAATTTTGTATTT
ATTTATTTTTTAATTATTTTGTGCAGCGATGGGGGCGGGGGGGGGGGGGGGGGGGGGCGGGGGGGGGGGG
GGGGGGGGGGGGGGGGGGGGGGGGGGGGGCCCCTCCCCCTTTACTTCCTTCCCCCTCCACGGGGCCACGG
ACACTACCCTTTCCGGCTTCCGTGTGGAAAAAAAATCGCATTATCTGAGTTGTGG
